>Addgene plasmid #87216 | pLNT-SFFV-Clover | depositor full sequence | sequence record 170223 | Full Sequence
GATCCACCATGGTGAGCAAGGGCGAGGAGCTGTTCACCGGGGTGGTGCCCATCCTGGTCGAGCTGGACGG
CGACGTAAACGGCCACAAGTTCAGCGTCCGCGGCGAGGGCGAGGGCGATGCCACCAACGGCAAGCTGACC
CTGAAGTTCATCTGCACCACCGGCAAGCTGCCCGTGCCCTGGCCCACCCTCGTGACCACCTTCGGCTACG
GCGTGGCCTGCTTCAGCCGCTACCCCGACCACATGAAGCAGCACGACTTCTTCAAGTCCGCCATGCCCGA
AGGCTACGTCCAGGAGCGCACCATCTCTTTCAAGGACGACGGTACCTACAAGACCCGCGCCGAGGTGAAG
TTCGAGGGCGACACCCTGGTGAACCGCATCGAGCTGAAGGGCATCGACTTCAAGGAGGACGGCAACATCC
TGGGGCACAAGCTGGAGTACAACTTCAACAGCCACAACGTCTATATCACGGCCGACAAGCAGAAGAACGG
CATCAAGGCTAACTTCAAGATCCGCCACAACGTTGAGGACGGCAGCGTGCAGCTCGCCGACCACTACCAG
CAGAACACCCCCATCGGCGACGGCCCCGTGCTGCTGCCCGACAACCACTACCTGAGCCATCAGTCCGCCC
TGAGCAAAGACCCCAACGAGAAGCGCGATCACATGGTCCTGCTGGAGTTCGTGACCGCCGCCGGGATTAC
ACATGGCATGGACGAGCTGTACAAGTAACCTGCAGGCATGCAAGCTTGATATCAAGCTTATCGATAATCA
ACCTCTGGATTACAAAATTTGTGAAAGATTGACTGGTATTCTTAACTATGTTGCTCCTTTTACGCTATGT
GGATACGCTGCTTTAATGCCTTTGTATCATGCTATTGCTTCCCGTATGGCTTTCATTTTCTCCTCCTTGT
ATAAATCCTGGTTGCTGTCTCTTTATGAGGAGTTGTGGCCCGTTGTCAGGCAACGTGGCGTGGTGTGCAC
TGTGTTTGCTGACGCAACCCCCACTGGTTGGGGCATTGCCACCACCTGTCAGCTCCTTTCCGGGACTTTC
GCTTTCCCCCTCCCTATTGCCACGGCGGAACTCATCGCCGCCTGCCTTGCCCGCTGCTGGACAGGGGCTC
GGCTGTTGGGCACTGACAATTCCGTGGTGTTGTCGGGGAAATCATCGTCCTTTCCTTGGCTGCTCGCCTG
TGTTGCCACCTGGATTCTGCGCGGGACGTCCTTCTGCTACGTCCCTTCGGCCCTCAATCCAGCGGACCTT
CCTTCCCGCGGCCTGCTGCCGGCTCTGCGGCCTCTTCCGCGTCTTCGCCTTCGCCCTCAGACGAGTCGGA
TCTCCCTTTGGGCCGCCTCCCCGCATCGATACCGTCGACCTCGAGGGAATTAATTCGAGCTCGGTACCTT
TAAGACCAATGACTTACAAGGCAGCTGTAGATCTTAGCCACTTTTTAAAAGAAAAGGGGGGACTGGAAGG
GCTAATTCACTCCCAACGAAGACAAGATCTGCTTTTTGCTTGTACTGGGTCTCTCTGGTTAGACCAGATC
TGAGCCTGGGAGCTCTCTGGCTAACTAGGGAACCCACTGCTTAAGCCTCAATAAAGCTTGCCTTGAGTGC
TTCAAGTAGTGTGTGCCCGTCTGTTGTGTGACTCTGGTAACTAGAGATCCCTCAGACCCTTTTAGTCAGT
GTGGAAAATCTCTAGCAGCATCTAGAATTAATTCCGTGTATTCTATAGTGTCACCTAAATCGTATGTGTA
TGATACATAAGGTTATGTATTAATTGTAGCCGCGTTCTAACGACAATATGTACAAGCCTAATTGTGTAGC
ATCTGGCTTACTGAAGCAGACCCTATCATCTCTCTCGTAAACTGCCGTCAGAGTCGGTTTGGTTGGACGA
ACCTTCTGAGTTTCTGGTAACGCCGTCCCGCACCCGGAAATGGTCAGCGAACCAATCAGCAGGGTCATCG
CTAGCCAGATCCTCTACGCCGGACGCATCGTGGCCGGCATCACCGGCGCCACAGGTGCGGTTGCTGGCGC
CTATATCGCCGACATCACCGATGGGGAAGATCGGGCTCGCCACTTCGGGCTCATGAGCGCTTGTTTCGGC
GTGGGTATGGTGGCAGGCCCCGTGGCCGGGGGACTGTTGGGCGCCATCTCCTTGCATGCACCATTCCTTG
CGGCGGCGGTGCTCAACGGCCTCAACCTACTACTGGGCTGCTTCCTAATGCAGGAGTCGCATAAGGGAGA
GCGTCGAATGGTGCACTCTCAGTACAATCTGCTCTGATGCCGCATAGTTAAGCCAGCCCCGACACCCGCC
AACACCCGCTGACGCGCCCTGACGGGCTTGTCTGCTCCCGGCATCCGCTTACAGACAAGCTGTGACCGTC
TCCGGGAGCTGCATGTGTCAGAGGTTTTCACCGTCATCACCGAAACGCGCGAGACGAAAGGGCCTCGTGA
TACGCCTATTTTTATAGGTTAATGTCATGATAATAATGGTTTCTTAGACGTCAGGTGGCACTTTTCGGGG
AAATGTGCGCGGAACCCCTATTTGTTTATTTTTCTAAATACATTCAAATATGTATCCGCTCATGAGACAA
TAACCCTGATAAATGCTTCAATAATATTGAAAAAGGAAGAGTATGAGTATTCAACATTTCCGTGTCGCCC
TTATTCCCTTTTTTGCGGCATTTTGCCTTCCTGTTTTTGCTCACCCAGAAACGCTGGTGAAAGTAAAAGA
TGCTGAAGATCAGTTGGGTGCACGAGTGGGTTACATCGAACTGGATCTCAACAGCGGTAAGATCCTTGAG
AGTTTTCGCCCCGAAGAACGTTTTCCAATGATGAGCACTTTTAAAGTTCTGCTATGTGGCGCGGTATTAT
CCCGTATTGACGCCGGGCAAGAGCAACTCGGTCGCCGCATACACTATTCTCAGAATGACTTGGTTGAGTA
CTCACCAGTCACAGAAAAGCATCTTACGGATGGCATGACAGTAAGAGAATTATGCAGTGCTGCCATAACC
ATGAGTGATAACACTGCGGCCAACTTACTTCTGACAACGATCGGAGGACCGAAGGAGCTAACCGCTTTTT
TGCACAACATGGGGGATCATGTAACTCGCCTTGATCGTTGGGAACCGGAGCTGAATGAAGCCATACCAAA
CGACGAGCGTGACACCACGATGCCTGTAGCAATGGCAACAACGTTGCGCAAACTATTAACTGGCGAACTA
CTTACTCTAGCTTCCCGGCAACAATTAATAGACTGGATGGAGGCGGATAAAGTTGCAGGACCACTTCTGC
GCTCGGCCCTTCCGGCTGGCTGGTTTATTGCTGATAAATCTGGAGCCGGTGAGCGTGGGTCTCGCGGTAT
CATTGCAGCACTGGGGCCAGATGGTAAGCCCTCCCGTATCGTAGTTATCTACACGACGGGGAGTCAGGCA
ACTATGGATGAACGAAATAGACAGATCGCTGAGATAGGTGCCTCACTGATTAAGCATTGGTAACTGTCAG
ACCAAGTTTACTCATATATACTTTAGATTGATTTAAAACTTCATTTTTAATTTAAAAGGATCTAGGTGAA
GATCCTTTTTGATAATCTCATGACCAAAATCCCTTAACGTGAGTTTTCGTTCCACTGAGCGTCAGACCCC
GTAGAAAAGATCAAAGGATCTTCTTGAGATCCTTTTTTTCTGCGCGTAATCTGCTGCTTGCAAACAAAAA
AACCACCGCTACCAGCGGTGGTTTGTTTGCCGGATCAAGAGCTACCAACTCTTTTTCCGAAGGTAACTGG
CTTCAGCAGAGCGCAGATACCAAATACTGTCCTTCTAGTGTAGCCGTAGTTAGGCCACCACTTCAAGAAC
TCTGTAGCACCGCCTACATACCTCGCTCTGCTAATCCTGTTACCAGTGGCTGCTGCCAGTGGCGATAAGT
CGTGTCTTACCGGGTTGGACTCAAGACGATAGTTACCGGATAAGGCGCAGCGGTCGGGCTGAACGGGGGG
TTCGTGCACACAGCCCAGCTTGGAGCGAACGACCTACACCGAACTGAGATACCTACAGCGTGAGCATTGA
GAAAGCGCCACGCTTCCCGAAGGGAGAAAGGCGGACAGGTATCCGGTAAGCGGCAGGGTCGGAACAGGAG
AGCGCACGAGGGAGCTTCCAGGGGGAAACGCCTGGTATCTTTATAGTCCTGTCGGGTTTCGCCACCTCTG
ACTTGAGCGTCGATTTTTGTGATGCTCGTCAGGGGGGCGGAGCCTATGGAAAAACGCCAGCAACGCGGCC
TTTTTACGGTTCCTGGCCTTTTGCTGGCCTTTTGCTCACATGTTCTTTCCTGCGTTATCCCCTGATTCTG
TGGATAACCGTATTACCGCCTTTGAGTGAGCTGATACCGCTCGCCGCAGCCGAACGACCGAGCGCAGCGA
GTCAGTGAGCGAGGAAGCGGAAGAGCGCCCAATACGCAAACCGCCTCTCCCCGCGCGTTGGCCGATTCAT
TAATGCAGCTGTGGAATGTGTGTCAGTTAGGGTGTGGAAAGTCCCCAGGCTCCCCAGCAGGCAGAAGTAT
GCAAAGCATGCATCTCAATTAGTCAGCAACCAGGTGTGGAAAGTCCCCAGGCTCCCCAGCAGGCAGAAGT
ATGCAAAGCATGCATCTCAATTAGTCAGCAACCATAGTCCCGCCCCTAACTCCGCCCATCCCGCCCCTAA
CTCCGCCCAGTTCCGCCCATTCTCCGCCCCATGGCTGACTAATTTTTTTTATTTATGCAGAGGCCGAGGC
CGCCTCGGCCTCTGAGCTATTCCAGAAGTAGTGAGGAGGCTTTTTTGGAGGCCTAGGCTTTTGCAAAAAG
CTTGGACACAAGACAGGCTTGCGAGATATGTTTGAGAATACCACTTTATCCCGCGTCAGGGAGAGGCAGT
GCGTAAAAAGACGCGGACTCATGTGAAATACTGGTTTTTAGTGCGCCAGATCTCTATAATCTCGCGCAAC
CTATTTTCCCCTCGAACACTTTTTAAGCCGTAGATAAACAGGCTGGGACACTTCACATGAGCGAAAAATA
CATCGTCACCTGGGACATGTTGCAGATCCATGCACGTAAACTCGCAAGCCGACTGATGCCTTCTGAACAA
TGGAAAGGCATTATTGCCGTAAGCCGTGGCGGTCTGTACCGGGTGCGTTACTGGCGCGTGAACTGGGTAT
TCGTCATGTCGATACCGTTTGTATTTCCAGCTACGATCACGACAACCAGCGCGAGCTTAAAGTGCTGAAA
CGCGCAGAAGGCGATGGCGAAGGCTTCATCGTTATTGATGACCTGGTGGATACCGGTGGTACTGCGGTTG
CGATTCGTGAAATGTATCCAAAAGCGCACTTTGTCACCATCTTCGCAAAACCGGCTGGTCGTCCGCTGGT
TGATGACTATGTTGTTGATATCCCGCAAGATACCTGGATTGAACAGCCGTGGGATATGGGCGTCGTATTC
GTCCCGCCAATCTCCGGTCGCTAATCTTTTCAACGCCTGGCACTGCCGGGCGTTGTTCTTTTTAACTTCA
GGCGGGTTACAATAGTTTCCAGTAAGTATTCTGGAGGCTGCATCCATGACACAGGCAAACCTGAGCGAAA
CCCTGTTCAAACCCCGCTTTAAACATCCTGAAACCTCGACGCTAGTCCGCCGCTTTAATCACGGCGCACA
ACCGCCTGTGCAGTCGGCCCTTGATGGTAAAACCATCCCTCACTGGTATCGCATGATTAACCGTCTGATG
TGGATCTGGCGCGGCATTGACCCACGCGAAATCCTCGACGTCCAGGCACGTATTGTGATGAGCGATGCCG
AACGTACCGACGATGATTTATACGATACGGTGATTGGCTACCGTGGCGGCAACTGGATTTATGAGTGGGC
CCCGGATCTTTGTGAAGGAACCTTACTTCTGTGGTGTGACATAATTGGACAAACTACCTACAGAGATTTA
AAGCTCTAAGGTAAATATAAAATTTTTAAGTGTATAATGTGTTAAACTACTGATTCTAATTGTTTGTGTA
TTTTAGATTCCAACCTATGGAACTGATGAATGGGAGCAGTGGTGGAATGCCTTTAATGAGGAAAACCTGT
TTTGCTCAGAAGAAATGCCATCTAGTGATGATGAGGCTACTGCTGACTCTCAACATTCTACTCCTCCAAA
AAAGAAGAGAAAGGTAGAAGACCCCAAGGACTTTCCTTCAGAATTGCTAAGTTTTTTGAGTCATGCTGTG
TTTAGTAATAGAACTCTTGCTTGCTTTGCTATTTACACCACAAAGGAAAAAGCTGCACTGCTATACAAGA
AAATTATGGAAAAATATTCTGTAACCTTTATAAGTAGGCATAACAGTTATAATCATAACATACTGTTTTT
TCTTACTCCACACAGGCATAGAGTGTCTGCTATTAATAACTATGCTCAAAAATTGTGTACCTTTAGCTTT
TTAATTTGTAAAGGGGTTAATAAGGAATATTTGATGTATAGTGCCTTGACTAGAGATCATAATCAGCCAT
ACCACATTTGTAGAGGTTTTACTTGCTTTAAAAAACCTCCCACACCTCCCCCTGAACCTGAAACATAAAA
TGAATGCAATTGTTGTTGTTAACTTGTTTATTGCAGCTTATAATGGTTACAAATAAAGCAATAGCATCAC
AAATTTCACAAATAAAGCATTTTTTTCACTGCATTCTAGTTGTGGTTTGTCCAAACTCATCAATGTATCT
TATCATGTCTGGATCAACTGGATAACTCAAGCTAACCAAAATCATCCCAAACTTCCCACCCCATACCCTA
TTACCACTGCCAATTACCTAGTGGTTTCATTTACTCTAAACCTGTGATTCCTCTGAATTATTTTCATTTT
AAAGAAATTGTATTTGTTAAATATGTACTACAAACTTAGTAGTTGGAAGGGCTAATTCACTCCCAAAGAA
GACAAGATATCCTTGATCTGTGGATCTACCACACACAAGGCTACTTCCCTGATTAGCAGAACTACACACC
AGGGCCAGGGGTCAGATATCCACTGACCTTTGGATGGTGCTACAAGCTAGTACCAGTTGAGCCAGATAAG
GTAGAAGAGGCCAATAAAGGAGAGAACACCAGCTTGTTACACCCTGTGAGCCTGCATGGGATGGATGACC
CGGAGAGAGAAGTGTTAGAGTGGAGGTTTGACAGCCGCCTAGCATTTCATCACGTGGCCCGAGAGCTGCA
TCCGGAGTACTTCAAGAACTGCTGATATCGAGCTTGCTACAAGGGACTTTCCGCTGGGGACTTTCCAGGG
AGGCGTGGCCTGGGCGGGACTGGGGAGTGGCGAGCCCTCAGATCCTGCATATAAGCAGCTGCTTTTTGCC
TGTACTGGGTCTCTCTGGTTAGACCAGATCTGAGCCTGGGAGCTCTCTGGCTAACTAGGGAACCCACTGC
TTAAGCCTCAATAAAGCTTGCCTTGAGTGCTTCAAGTAGTGTGTGCCCGTCTGTTGTGTGACTCTGGTAA
CTAGAGATCCCTCAGACCCTTTTAGTCAGTGTGGAAAATCTCTAGCAGTGGCGCCCGAACAGGGACTTGA
AAGCGAAAGGGAAACCAGAGGAGCTCTCTCGACGCAGGACTCGGCTTGCTGAAGCGCGCACGGCAAGAGG
CGAGGGGCGGCGACTGGTGAGTACGCCAAAAATTTTGACTAGCGGAGGCTAGAAGGAGAGAGATGGGTGC
GAGAGCGTCAGTATTAAGCGGGGGAGAATTAGATCGCGATGGGAAAAAATTCGGTTAAGGCCAGGGGGAA
AGAAAAAATATAAATTAAAACATATAGTATGGGCAAGCAGGGAGCTAGAACGATTCGCAGTTAATCCTGG
CCTGTTAGAAACATCAGAAGGCTGTAGACAAATACTGGGACAGCTACAACCATCCCTTCAGACAGGATCA
GAAGAACTTAGATCATTATATAATACAGTAGCAACCCTCTATTGTGTGCATCAAAGGATAGAGATAAAAG
ACACCAAGGAAGCTTTAGACAAGATAGAGGAAGAGCAAAACAAAAGTAAGACCACCGCACAGCAAGCGGC
CGCTGATCTTCAGACCTGGAGGAGGAGATATGAGGGACAATTGGAGAAGTGAATTATATAAATATAAAGT
AGTAAAAATTGAACCATTAGGAGTAGCACCCACCAAGGCAAAGAGAAGAGTGGTGCAGAGAGAAAAAAGA
GCAGTGGGAATAGGAGCTTTGTTCCTTGGGTTCTTGGGAGCAGCAGGAAGCACTATGGGCGCAGCGTCAA
TGACGCTGACGGTACAGGCCAGACAATTATTGTCTGGTATAGTGCAGCAGCAGAACAATTTGCTGAGGGC
TATTGAGGCGCAACAGCATCTGTTGCAACTCACAGTCTGGGGCATCAAGCAGCTCCAGGCAAGAATCCTG
GCTGTGGAAAGATACCTAAAGGATCAACAGCTCCTGGGGATTTGGGGTTGCTCTGGAAAACTCATTTGCA
CCACTGCTGTGCCTTGGAATGCTAGTTGGAGTAATAAATCTCTGGAACAGATTTGGAATCACACGACCTG
GATGGAGTGGGACAGAGAAATTAACAATTACACAAGCTTAATACACTCCTTAATTGAAGAATCGCAAAAC
CAGCAAGAAAAGAATGAACAAGAATTATTGGAATTAGATAAATGGGCAAGTTTGTGGAATTGGTTTAACA
TAACAAATTGGCTGTGGTATATAAAATTATTCATAATGATAGTAGGAGGCTTGGTAGGTTTAAGAATAGT
TTTTGCTGTACTTTCTATAGTGAATAGAGTTAGGCAGGGATATTCACCATTATCGTTTCAGACCCACCTC
CCAACCCCGAGGGGACCCGACAGGCCCGAAGGAATAGAAGAAGAAGGTGGAGAGAGAGACAGAGACAGAT
CCATTCGATTAGTGAACGGATCTCGACGGTATCGCCAAATGGCAGTATTCATCCACAATTTTAAAAGAAA
AGGGGGGATTGGGGGGTACAGTGCAGGGGAAAGAATAGTAGACATAATAGCAACAGACATACAAACTAAA
GAATTACAAAAACAAATTACAAAAATTCAAAATTTTCGGGTTTATTACAGGGACAGCAGAGATCCAGTTT
GGATCGATAAGCTTGATATCGAATTCCTGCAGCCCCGATAAAATAAAAGATTTTATTTAGTCTCCAGAAA
AAGGGGGGAATGAAAGACCCCACCTGTAGGTTTGGCAAGCTAGCTGCAGTAACGCCATTTTGCAAGGCAT
GGAAAAATACCAAACCAAGAATAGAGAAGTTCAGATCAAGGGCGGGTACATGAAAATAGCTAACGTTGGG
CCAAACAGGATATCTGCGGTGAGCAGTTTCGGCCCCGGCCCGGGGCCAAGAACAGATGGTCACCGCAGTT
TCGGCCCCGGCCCGAGGCCAAGAACAGATGGTCCCCAGATATGGCCCAACCCTCAGCAGTTTCTTAAGAC
CCATCAGATGTTTCCAGGCTCCCCCAAGGACCTGAAATGACCCTGCGCCTTATTTGAATTAACCAATCAG
CCTGCTTCTCGCTTCTGTTCGCGCGCTTCTGCTTCCCGAGCTCTATAAAAGAGCTCACAACCCCTCACTC
GGCGCGCCAGTCCTCCGACAGACTGAGTCG
Features (pLannotate 1.2.2; 33 found; start..end, strand, type, name):
      9..725     +  CDS            Clover: Clover is a basic (constitutively fluorescent) green/yellow fluorescent protein published in 2012, derived from Aequorea victoria. It is reported to be a rapidly-maturing weak dimer with high acid sensitivity.
    728..747     +  misc_feature   MCS (fragment): pUC18/19 multiple cloning site
    748..766     +  misc_feature   MCS (fragment): pBluescript multiple cloning site
    766..1354    +  misc_feature   WPRE: woodchuck hepatitis virus posttranscriptional regulatory element
   1355..1377    +  misc_feature   MCS (fragment): pBluescript multiple cloning site
   1394..1462    +  CDS            nef (fragment): NEF_HV1Z2 - Experimental evidence at protein level: Swiss-Prot protein existence level 1. Extracellular Nef protein targets CD4(+) T-lymphocytes for apoptosis by interacting with CXCR4 surface receptors. From Human immunodeficiency virus type 1 group M subtype D (isolate Z2/CDC-Z34) (HIV-1).
   1464..1697    +  LTR            3' LTR (ΔU3): self-inactivating 3' long terminal repeat (LTR) from HIV-1
   1722..1740    -  promoter       SP6 promoter: promoter for bacteriophage SP6 RNA polymerase
   1968..2247    +  CDS            TcR (fragment): tetracycline efflux protein; tet; confers resistance to tetracycline
   2248..2296    -  misc_feature   bom (fragment): basis of mobility region from pBR322
   2398..2433    -  CDS            rop (fragment): Rop protein, which maintains plasmids at low copy number; rop
   2528..2632    +  promoter       AmpR promoter: bla
   2633..3493    +  CDS            AmpR: β-lactamase; bla; confers resistance to ampicillin, carbenicillin, and related antibiotics
   3664..4252    +  rep_origin     ori: high-copy-number ColE1/pMB1/pBR322/pUC origin of replication
   4435..4491    +  CDS            lacI (fragment): lac repressor; lacI; The lac repressor binds to the lac operator to inhibit transcription in E. coli. This inhibition can be relieved by adding lactose or isopropyl-β-D-thiogalactopyranoside (IPTG).
   4498..4827    +  promoter       SV40 promoter: SV40 enhancer and early promoter
   5027..5146    +  CDS            gpt (fragment): XGPT_ECOLI - Also known as gpp, gxu. Experimental evidence at protein level: Swiss-Prot protein existence level 1. Purine salvage pathway enzyme that catalyzes the transfer of the ribosyl-5-phosphate group from 5-phospho-alpha-D-ribose 1- diphosphate (PRPP) to the N9 position of the 6-oxopurines guanine and xanthine to form the corresponding ribonucleotides GMP (guanosine 5'- monophosphate) and XMP (xanthosine 5'-monophosphate), with the release of PPi. To a lesser extent, also acts on hypoxanthine (PubMed:9100006, PubMed:3886014). Does not ribophosphorylate adenine (PubMed:3886014). From Esch
   5146..5481    +  CDS            gpt (fragment): XGPT_ECOLI - Also known as gpp, gxu. Experimental evidence at protein level: Swiss-Prot protein existence level 1. Purine salvage pathway enzyme that catalyzes the transfer of the ribosyl-5-phosphate group from 5-phospho-alpha-D-ribose 1- diphosphate (PRPP) to the N9 position of the 6-oxopurines guanine and xanthine to form the corresponding ribonucleotides GMP (guanosine 5'- monophosphate) and XMP (xanthosine 5'-monophosphate), with the release of PPi. To a lesser extent, also acts on hypoxanthine (PubMed:9100006, PubMed:3886014). Does not ribophosphorylate adenine (PubMed:3886014). From Esch
   5576..5881    +  CDS            frsA (fragment): FRSA_ECOLI - Also known as yafA. Experimental evidence at protein level: Swiss-Prot protein existence level 1. Catalyzes the hydrolysis of esters (PubMed:15808744). Displays esterase activity toward pNP-butyrate (PubMed:15808744). May stimulate mixed-acid fermentation by acting as a fermentation/respiration switch that down-regulates respiration and up- regulates fermentation rates (PubMed:15169777). From Escherichia coli (strain K12).
   5885..5959    +  CDS            small t antigen (fragment): SV40 (simian virus 40) small t antigen
   5961..6026    +  intron         small t intron: SV40 (simian virus 40) small t antigen intron
   6156..6176    +  CDS            SV40 NLS: nuclear localization signal of SV40 (simian virus 40) large T antigen
   6495..6578    +  CDS            large T antigen (fragment): large T antigen from SV40 (simian virus 40)
   6601..6735    +  polyA_signal   SV40 poly(A) signal: SV40 polyadenylation signal
   6903..7232    +  CDS            nef (fragment): NEF_HV1BR - Experimental evidence at protein level: Swiss-Prot protein existence level 1. Extracellular Nef protein targets CD4(+) T-lymphocytes for apoptosis by interacting with CXCR4 surface receptors (PubMed:14990729). From Human immunodeficiency virus type 1 group M subtype B (isolate BRU/LAI) (HIV-1).
   7280..7537    +  LTR            5' LTR (truncated): truncated 5' long terminal repeat (LTR) from HIV-1
   7584..7709    +  misc_feature   HIV-1 Ψ: packaging signal of human immunodeficiency virus type 1
   7693..8056    +  CDS            HIV-1 gag (fragment): gag protein from human immunodeficiency virus 1; gag
   8202..8435    +  misc_feature   RRE: The Rev response element (RRE) of HIV-1 allows for Rev-dependent mRNA export from the nucleus to the cytoplasm.
   8812..8912    +  CDS            Rev (fragment): human immunodeficiency virus 1 (HIV-1) Rev protein; rev; enhances nuclear export of unspliced and incompletely spliced viral mRNAs
   8949..9066    +  misc_feature   cPPT/CTS: central polypurine tract and central termination sequence of HIV-1
   9103..9135    -  misc_feature   MCS (fragment): pBluescript multiple cloning site
   9219..9620    +  promoter       SFFV promoter: spleen focus-forming virus long terminal repeat (LTR) promoter
