>Addgene plasmid #87216 | pLNT-SFFV-Clover | addgene full sequence | sequence record 173863 | Addgene NGS Result
GATCCACCATGGTGAGCAAGGGCGAGGAGCTGTTCACCGGGGTGGTGCCCATCCTGGTCGAGCTGGACGG
CGACGTAAACGGCCACAAGTTCAGCGTCCGCGGCGAGGGCGAGGGCGATGCCACCAACGGCAAGCTGACC
CTGAAGTTCATCTGCACCACCGGCAAGCTGCCCGTGCCCTGGCCCACCCTCGTGACCACCTTCGGCTACG
GCGTGGCCTGCTTCAGCCGCTACCCCGACCACATGAAGCAGCACGACTTCTTCAAGTCCGCCATGCCCGA
AGGCTACGTCCAGGAGCGCACCATCTCTTTCAAGGACGACGGTACCTACAAGACCCGCGCCGAGGTGAAG
TTCGAGGGCGACACCCTGGTGAACCGCATCGAGCTGAAGGGCATCGACTTCAAGGAGGACGGCAACATCC
TGGGGCACAAGCTGGAGTACAACTTCAACAGCCACAACGTCTATATCACGGCCGACAAGCAGAAGAACGG
CATCAAGGCTAACTTCAAGATCCGCCACAACGTTGAGGACGGCAGCGTGCAGCTCGCCGACCACTACCAG
CAGAACACCCCCATCGGCGACGGCCCCGTGCTGCTGCCCGACAACCACTACCTGAGCCATCAGTCCGCCC
TGAGCAAAGACCCCAACGAGAAGCGCGATCACATGGTCCTGCTGGAGTTCGTGACCGCCGCCGGGATTAC
ACATGGCATGGACGAGCTGTACAAGTAACCTGCAGGCATGCAAGCTTGATATCAAGCTTATCGATAATCA
ACCTCTGGATTACAAAATTTGTGAAAGATTGACTGGTATTCTTAACTATGTTGCTCCTTTTACGCTATGT
GGATACGCTGCTTTAATGCCTTTGTATCATGCTATTGCTTCCCGTATGGCTTTCATTTTCTCCTCCTTGT
ATAAATCCTGGTTGCTGTCTCTTTATGAGGAGTTGTGGCCCGTTGTCAGGCAACGTGGCGTGGTGTGCAC
TGTGTTTGCTGACGCAACCCCCACTGGTTGGGGCATTGCCACCACCTGTCAGCTCCTTTCCGGGACTTTC
GCTTTCCCCCTCCCTATTGCCACGGCGGAACTCATCGCCGCCTGCCTTGCCCGCTGCTGGACAGGGGCTC
GGCTGTTGGGCACTGACAATTCCGTGGTGTTGTCGGGGAAATCATCGTCCTTTCCTTGGCTGCTCGCCTG
TGTTGCCACCTGGATTCTGCGCGGGACGTCCTTCTGCTACGTCCCTTCGGCCCTCAATCCAGCGGACCTT
CCTTCCCGCGGCCTGCTGCCGGCTCTGCGGCCTCTTCCGCGTCTTCGCCTTCGCCCTCAGACGAGTCGGA
TCTCCCTTTGGGCCGCCTCCCCGCATCGATACCGTCGACCTCGAGGGAATTAATTCGAGCTCGGTACCTT
TAAGACCAATGACTTACAAGGCAGCTGTAGATCTTAGCCACTTTTTAAAAGAAAAGGGGGGACTGGAAGG
GCTAATTCACTCCCAACGAAGACAAGATCTGCTTTTTGCTTGTACTGGGTCTCTCTGGTTAGACCAGATC
TGAGCCTGGGAGCTCTCTGGCTAACTAGGGAACCCACTGCTTAAGCCTCAATAAAGCTTGCCTTGAGTGC
TTCAAGTAGTGTGTGCCCGTCTGTTGTGTGACTCTGGTAACTAGAGATCCCTCAGACCCTTTTAGTCAGT
GTGGAAAATCTCTAGCAGCATCTAGAATTAATTCCGTGTATTCTATAGTGTCACCTAAATCGTATGTGTA
TGATACATAAGGTTATGTATTAATTGTAGCCGCGTTCTAACGACAATATGTACAAGCCTAATTGTGTAGC
ATCTGGCTTACTGAAGCAGACCCTATCATCTCTCTCGTAAACTGCCGTCAGAGTCGGTTTGGTTGGACGA
ACCTTCTGAGTTTCTGGTAACGCCGTCCCGCACCCGGAAATGGTCAGCGAACCAATCAGCAGGGTCATCG
CTAGCCAGATCCTCTACGCCGGACGCATCGTGGCCGGCATCACCGGCGCCACAGGTGCGGTTGCTGGCGC
CTATATCGCCGACATCACCGATGGGGAAGATCGGGCTCGCCACTTCGGGCTCATGAGCGCTTGTTTCGGC
GTGGGTATGGTGGCAGGCCCCGTGGCCGGGGGACTGTTGGGCGCCATCTCCTTGCATGCACCATTCCTTG
CGGCGGCGGTGCTCAACGGCCTCAACCTACTACTGGGCTGCTTCCTAATGCAGGAGTCGCATAAGGGAGA
GCGTCGAATGGTGCACTCTCAGTACAATCTGCTCTGATGCCGCATAGTTAAGCCAGCCCCGACACCCGCC
AACACCCGCTGACGCGCCCTGACGGGCTTGTCTGCTCCCGGCATCCGCTTACAGACAAGCTGTGACCGTC
TCCGGGAGCTGCATGTGTCAGAGGTTTTCACCGTCATCACCGAAACGCGCGAGACGAAAGGGCCTCGTGA
TACGCCTATTTTTATAGGTTAATGTCATGATAATAATGGTTTCTTAGACGTCAGGTGGCACTTTTCGGGG
AAATGTGCGCGGAACCCCTATTTGTTTATTTTTCTAAATACATTCAAATATGTATCCGCTCATGAGACAA
TAACCCTGATAAATGCTTCAATAATATTGAAAAAGGAAGAGTATGAGTATTCAACATTTCCGTGTCGCCC
TTATTCCCTTTTTTGCGGCATTTTGCCTTCCTGTTTTTGCTCACCCAGAAACGCTGGTGAAAGTAAAAGA
TGCTGAAGATCAGTTGGGTGCACGAGTGGGTTACATCGAACTGGATCTCAACAGCGGTAAGATCCTTGAG
AGTTTTCGCCCCGAAGAACGTTTTCCAATGATGAGCACTTTTAAAGTTCTGCTATGTGGCGCGGTATTAT
CCCGTATTGACGCCGGGCAAGAGCAACTCGGTCGCCGCATACACTATTCTCAGAATGACTTGGTTGAGTA
CTCACCAGTCACAGAAAAGCATCTTACGGATGGCATGACAGTAAGAGAATTATGCAGTGCTGCCATAACC
ATGAGTGATAACACTGCGGCCAACTTACTTCTGACAACGATCGGAGGACCGAAGGAGCTAACCGCTTTTT
TGCACAACATGGGGGATCATGTAACTCGCCTTGATCGTTGGGAACCGGAGCTGAATGAAGCCATACCAAA
CGACGAGCGTGACACCACGATGCCTGTAGCAATGGCAACAACGTTGCGCAAACTATTAACTGGCGAACTA
CTTACTCTAGCTTCCCGGCAACAATTAATAGACTGGATGGAGGCGGATAAAGTTGCAGGACCACTTCTGC
GCTCGGCCCTTCCGGCTGGCTGGTTTATTGCTGATAAATCTGGAGCCGGTGAGCGTGGGTCTCGCGGTAT
CATTGCAGCACTGGGGCCAGATGGTAAGCCCTCCCGTATCGTAGTTATCTACACGACGGGGAGTCAGGCA
ACTATGGATGAACGAAATAGACAGATCGCTGAGATAGGTGCCTCACTGATTAAGCATTGGTAACTGTCAG
ACCAAGTTTACTCATATATACTTTAGATTGATTTAAAACTTCATTTTTAATTTAAAAGGATCTAGGTGAA
GATCCTTTTTGATAATCTCATGACCAAAATCCCTTAACGTGAGTTTTCGTTCCACTGAGCGTCAGACCCC
GTAGAAAAGATCAAAGGATCTTCTTGAGATCCTTTTTTTCTGCGCGTAATCTGCTGCTTGCAAACAAAAA
AACCACCGCTACCAGCGGTGGTTTGTTTGCCGGATCAAGAGCTACCAACTCTTTTTCCGAAGGTAACTGG
CTTCAGCAGAGCGCAGATACCAAATACTGTTCTTCTAGTGTAGCCGTAGTTAGGCCACCACTTCAAGAAC
TCTGTAGCACCGCCTACATACCTCGCTCTGCTAATCCTGTTACCAGTGGCTGCTGCCAGTGGCGATAAGT
CGTGTCTTACCGGGTTGGACTCAAGACGATAGTTACCGGATAAGGCGCAGCGGTCGGGCTGAACGGGGGG
TTCGTGCACACAGCCCAGCTTGGAGCGAACGACCTACACCGAACTGAGATACCTACAGCGTGAGCTATGA
GAAAGCGCCACGCTTCCCGAAGGGAGAAAGGCGGACAGGTATCCGGTAAGCGGCAGGGTCGGAACAGGAG
AGCGCACGAGGGAGCTTCCAGGGGGAAACGCCTGGTATCTTTATAGTCCTGTCGGGTTTCGCCACCTCTG
ACTTGAGCGTCGATTTTTGTGATGCTCGTCAGGGGGGCGGAGCCTATGGAAAAACGCCAGCAACGCGGCC
TTTTTACGGTTCCTGGCCTTTTGCTGGCCTTTTGCTCACATGTTCTTTCCTGCGTTATCCCCTGATTCTG
TGGATAACCGTATTACCGCCTTTGAGTGAGCTGATACCGCTCGCCGCAGCCGAACGACCGAGCGCAGCGA
GTCAGTGAGCGAGGAAGCGGAAGAGCGCCCAATACGCAAACCGCCTCTCCCCGCGCGTTGGCCGATTCAT
TAATGCAGCTGTGGAATGTGTGTCAGTTAGGGTGTGGAAAGTCCCCAGGCTCCCCAGCAGGCAGAAGTAT
GCAAAGCATGCATCTCAATTAGTCAGCAACCAGGTGTGGAAAGTCCCCAGGCTCCCCAGCAGGCAGAAGT
ATGCAAAGCATGCATCTCAATTAGTCAGCAACCATAGTCCCGCCCCTAACTCCGCCCATCCCGCCCCTAA
CTCCGCCCAGTTCCGCCCATTCTCCGCCCCATGGCTGACTAATTTTTTTTATTTATGCAGAGGCCGAGGC
CGCCTCGGCCTCTGAGCTATTCCAGAAGTAGTGAGGAGGCTTTTTTGGAGGCCTAGGCTTTTGCAAAAAG
CTTGGACACAAGACAGGCTTGCGAGATATGTTTGAGAATACCACTTTATCCCGCGTCAGGGAGAGGCAGT
GCGTAAAAAGACGCGGACTCATGTGAAATACTGGTTTTTAGTGCGCCAGATCTCTATAATCTCGCGCAAC
CTATTTTCCCCTCGAACACTTTTTAAGCCGTAGATAAACAGGCTGGGACACTTCACATGAGCGAAAAATA
CATCGTCACCTGGGACATGTTGCAGATCCATGCACGTAAACTCGCAAGCCGACTGATGCCTTCTGAACAA
TGGAAAGGCATTATTGCCGTAAGCCGTGGCGGTCTGTACCGGGTGCGTTACTGGCGCGTGAACTGGGTAT
TCGTCATGTCGATACCGTTTGTATTTCCAGCTACGATCACGACAACCAGCGCGAGCTTAAAGTGCTGAAA
CGCGCAGAAGGCGATGGCGAAGGCTTCATCGTTATTGATGACCTGGTGGATACCGGTGGTACTGCGGTTG
CGATTCGTGAAATGTATCCAAAAGCGCACTTTGTCACCATCTTCGCAAAACCGGCTGGTCGTCCGCTGGT
TGATGACTATGTTGTTGATATCCCGCAAGATACCTGGATTGAACAGCCGTGGGATATGGGCGTCGTATTC
GTCCCGCCAATCTCCGGTCGCTAATCTTTTCAACGCCTGGCACTGCCGGGCGTTGTTCTTTTTAACTTCA
GGCGGGTTACAATAGTTTCCAGTAAGTATTCTGGAGGCTGCATCCATGACACAGGCAAACCTGAGCGAAA
CCCTGTTCAAACCCCGCTTTAAACATCCTGAAACCTCGACGCTAGTCCGCCGCTTTAATCACGGCGCACA
ACCGCCTGTGCAGTCGGCCCTTGATGGTAAAACCATCCCTCACTGGTATCGCATGATTAACCGTCTGATG
TGGATCTGGCGCGGCATTGACCCACGCGAAATCCTCGACGTCCAGGCACGTATTGTGATGAGCGATGCCG
AACGTACCGACGATGATTTATACGATACGGTGATTGGCTACCGTGGCGGCAACTGGATTTATGAGTGGGC
CCCGGATCTTTGTGAAGGAACCTTACTTCTGTGGTGTGACATAATTGGACAAACTACCTACAGAGATTTA
AAGCTCTAAGGTAAATATAAAATTTTTAAGTGTATAATGTGTTAAACTACTGATTCTAATTGTTTGTGTA
TTTTAGATTCCAACCTATGGAACTGATGAATGGGAGCAGTGGTGGAATGCCTTTAATGAGGAAAACCTGT
TTTGCTCAGAAGAAATGCCATCTAGTGATGATGAGGCTACTGCTGACTCTCAACATTCTACTCCTCCAAA
AAAGAAGAGAAAGGTAGAAGACCCCAAGGACTTTCCTTCAGAATTGCTAAGTTTTTTGAGTCATGCTGTG
TTTAGTAATAGAACTCTTGCTTGCTTTGCTATTTACACCACAAAGGAAAAAGCTGCACTGCTATACAAGA
AAATTATGGAAAAATATTCTGTAACCTTTATAAGTAGGCATAACAGTTATAATCATAACATACTGTTTTT
TCTTACTCCACACAGGCATAGAGTGTCTGCTATTAATAACTATGCTCAAAAATTGTGTACCTTTAGCTTT
TTAATTTGTAAAGGGGTTAATAAGGAATATTTGATGTATAGTGCCTTGACTAGAGATCATAATCAGCCAT
ACCACATTTGTAGAGGTTTTACTTGCTTTAAAAAACCTCCCACACCTCCCCCTGAACCTGAAACATAAAA
TGAATGCAATTGTTGTTGTTAACTTGTTTATTGCAGCTTATAATGGTTACAAATAAAGCAATAGCATCAC
AAATTTCACAAATAAAGCATTTTTTTCACTGCATTCTAGTTGTGGTTTGTCCAAACTCATCAATGTATCT
TATCATGTCTGGATCAACTGGATAACTCAAGCTAACCAAAATCATCCCAAACTTCCCACCCCATACCCTA
TTACCACTGCCAATTACCTGTGGTTTCATTTACTCTAAACCTGTGATTCCTCTGAATTATTTTCATTTTA
AAGAAATTGTATTTGTTAAATATGTACTACAAACTTAGTAGTTGGAAGGGCTAATTCACTCCCAAAGAAG
ACAAGATATCCTTGATCTGTGGATCTACCACACACAAGGCTACTTCCCTGATTAGCAGAACTACACACCA
GGGCCAGGGGTCAGATATCCACTGACCTTTGGATGGTGCTACAAGCTAGTACCAGTTGAGCCAGATAAGG
TAGAAGAGGCCAATAAAGGAGAGAACACCAGCTTGTTACACCCTGTGAGCCTGCATGGGATGGATGACCC
GGAGAGAGAAGTGTTAGAGTGGAGGTTTGACAGCCGCCTAGCATTTCATCACGTGGCCCGAGAGCTGCAT
CCGGAGTACTTCAAGAACTGCTGATATCGAGCTTGCTACAAGGGACTTTCCGCTGGGGACTTTCCAGGGA
GGCGTGGCCTGGGCGGGACTGGGGAGTGGCGAGCCCTCAGATCCTGCATATAAGCAGCTGCTTTTTGCCT
GTACTGGGTCTCTCTGGTTAGACCAGATCTGAGCCTGGGAGCTCTCTGGCTAACTAGGGAACCCACTGCT
TAAGCCTCAATAAAGCTTGCCTTGAGTGCTTCAAGTAGTGTGTGCCCGTCTGTTGTGTGACTCTGGTAAC
TAGAGATCCCTCAGACCCTTTTAGTCAGTGTGGAAAATCTCTAGCAGTGGCGCCCGAACAGGGACTTGAA
AGCGAAAGGGAAACCAGAGGAGCTCTCTCGACGCAGGACTCGGCTTGCTGAAGCGCGCACGGCAAGAGGC
GAGGGGCGGCGACTGGTGAGTACGCCAAAAATTTTGACTAGCGGAGGCTAGAAGGAGAGAGATGGGTGCG
AGAGCGTCAGTATTAAGCGGGGGAGAATTAGATCGCGATGGGAAAAAATTCGGTTAAGGCCAGGGGGAAA
GAAAAAATATAAATTAAAACATATAGTATGGGCAAGCAGGGAGCTAGAACGATTCGCAGTTAATCCTGGC
CTGTTAGAAACATCAGAAGGCTGTAGACAAATACTGGGACAGCTACAACCATCCCTTCAGACAGGATCAG
AAGAACTTAGATCATTATATAATACAGTAGCAACCCTCTATTGTGTGCATCAAAGGATAGAGATAAAAGA
CACCAAGGAAGCTTTAGACAAGATAGAGGAAGAGCAAAACAAAAGTAAGACCACCGCACAGCAAGCGGCC
GCTGATCTTCAGACCTGGAGGAGGAGATATGAGGGACAATTGGAGAAGTGAATTATATAAATATAAAGTA
GTAAAAATTGAACCATTAGGAGTAGCACCCACCAAGGCAAAGAGAAGAGTGGTGCAGAGAGAAAAAAGAG
CAGTGGGAATAGGAGCTTTGTTCCTTGGGTTCTTGGGAGCAGCAGGAAGCACTATGGGCGCAGCGTCAAT
GACGCTGACGGTACAGGCCAGACAATTATTGTCTGGTATAGTGCAGCAGCAGAACAATTTGCTGAGGGCT
ATTGAGGCGCAACAGCATCTGTTGCAACTCACAGTCTGGGGCATCAAGCAGCTCCAGGCAAGAATCCTGG
CTGTGGAAAGATACCTAAAGGATCAACAGCTCCTGGGGATTTGGGGTTGCTCTGGAAAACTCATTTGCAC
CACTGCTGTGCCTTGGAATGCTAGTTGGAGTAATAAATCTCTGGAACAGATTTGGAATCACACGACCTGG
ATGGAGTGGGACAGAGAAATTAACAATTACACAAGCTTAATACACTCCTTAATTGAAGAATCGCAAAACC
AGCAAGAAAAGAATGAACAAGAATTATTGGAATTAGATAAATGGGCAAGTTTGTGGAATTGGTTTAACAT
AACAAATTGGCTGTGGTATATAAAATTATTCATAATGATAGTAGGAGGCTTGGTAGGTTTAAGAATAGTT
TTTGCTGTACTTTCTATAGTGAATAGAGTTAGGCAGGGATATTCACCATTATCGTTTCAGACCCACCTCC
CAACCCCGAGGGGACCCGACAGGCCCGAAGGAATAGAAGAAGAAGGTGGAGAGAGAGACAGAGACAGATC
CATTCGATTAGTGAACGGATCTCGACGGTATCGCCAAATGGCAGTATTCATCCACAATTTTAAAAGAAAA
GGGGGGATTGGGGGGTACAGTGCAGGGGAAAGAATAGTAGACATAATAGCAACAGACATACAAACTAAAG
AATTACAAAAACAAATTACAAAAATTCAAAATTTTCGGGTTTATTACAGGGACAGCAGAGATCCAGTTTG
GATCGATAAGCTTGATATCGAATTCCTGCAGCCCCGATAAAATAAAAGATTTTATTTAGTCTCCAGAAAA
AGGGGGGAATGAAAGACCCCACCTGTAGGTTTGGCAAGCTAGCTGCAGTAACGCCATTTTGCAAGGCATG
GAAAAATACCAAACCAAGAATAGAGAAGTTCAGATCAAGGGCGGGTACATGAAAATAGCTAACGTTGGGC
CAAACAGGATATCTGCGGTGAGCAGTTTCGGCCCCGGCCCGGGGCCAAGAACAGATGGTCACCGCAGTTT
CGGCCCCGGCCCGAGGCCAAGAACAGATGGTCCCCAGATATGGCCCAACCCTCAGCAGTTTCTTAAGACC
CATCAGATGTTTCCAGGCTCCCCCAAGGACCTGAAATGACCCTGCGCCTTATTTGAATTAACCAATCAGC
CTGCTTCTCGCTTCTGTTCGCGCGCTTCTGCTTCCCGAGCTCTATAAAAGAGCTCACAACCCCTCACTCG
GCGCGCCAGTCCTCCGACAGACTGAGTCG
Features (pLannotate 1.2.2; 33 found; start..end, strand, type, name):
      9..725     +  CDS            Clover: Clover is a basic (constitutively fluorescent) green/yellow fluorescent protein published in 2012, derived from Aequorea victoria. It is reported to be a rapidly-maturing weak dimer with high acid sensitivity.
    728..747     +  misc_feature   MCS (fragment): pUC18/19 multiple cloning site
    748..766     +  misc_feature   MCS (fragment): pBluescript multiple cloning site
    766..1354    +  misc_feature   WPRE: woodchuck hepatitis virus posttranscriptional regulatory element
   1355..1377    +  misc_feature   MCS (fragment): pBluescript multiple cloning site
   1394..1462    +  CDS            nef (fragment): NEF_HV1Z2 - Experimental evidence at protein level: Swiss-Prot protein existence level 1. Extracellular Nef protein targets CD4(+) T-lymphocytes for apoptosis by interacting with CXCR4 surface receptors. From Human immunodeficiency virus type 1 group M subtype D (isolate Z2/CDC-Z34) (HIV-1).
   1464..1697    +  LTR            3' LTR (ΔU3): self-inactivating 3' long terminal repeat (LTR) from HIV-1
   1722..1740    -  promoter       SP6 promoter: promoter for bacteriophage SP6 RNA polymerase
   1968..2247    +  CDS            TcR (fragment): tetracycline efflux protein; tet; confers resistance to tetracycline
   2248..2296    -  misc_feature   bom (fragment): basis of mobility region from pBR322
   2398..2433    -  CDS            rop (fragment): Rop protein, which maintains plasmids at low copy number; rop
   2528..2632    +  promoter       AmpR promoter: bla
   2633..3493    +  CDS            AmpR: β-lactamase; bla; confers resistance to ampicillin, carbenicillin, and related antibiotics
   3664..4252    +  rep_origin     ori: high-copy-number ColE1/pMB1/pBR322/pUC origin of replication
   4435..4491    +  CDS            lacI (fragment): lac repressor; lacI; The lac repressor binds to the lac operator to inhibit transcription in E. coli. This inhibition can be relieved by adding lactose or isopropyl-β-D-thiogalactopyranoside (IPTG).
   4498..4827    +  promoter       SV40 promoter: SV40 enhancer and early promoter
   5027..5146    +  CDS            gpt (fragment): XGPT_ECOLI - Also known as gpp, gxu. Experimental evidence at protein level: Swiss-Prot protein existence level 1. Purine salvage pathway enzyme that catalyzes the transfer of the ribosyl-5-phosphate group from 5-phospho-alpha-D-ribose 1- diphosphate (PRPP) to the N9 position of the 6-oxopurines guanine and xanthine to form the corresponding ribonucleotides GMP (guanosine 5'- monophosphate) and XMP (xanthosine 5'-monophosphate), with the release of PPi. To a lesser extent, also acts on hypoxanthine (PubMed:9100006, PubMed:3886014). Does not ribophosphorylate adenine (PubMed:3886014). From Esch
   5146..5481    +  CDS            gpt (fragment): XGPT_ECOLI - Also known as gpp, gxu. Experimental evidence at protein level: Swiss-Prot protein existence level 1. Purine salvage pathway enzyme that catalyzes the transfer of the ribosyl-5-phosphate group from 5-phospho-alpha-D-ribose 1- diphosphate (PRPP) to the N9 position of the 6-oxopurines guanine and xanthine to form the corresponding ribonucleotides GMP (guanosine 5'- monophosphate) and XMP (xanthosine 5'-monophosphate), with the release of PPi. To a lesser extent, also acts on hypoxanthine (PubMed:9100006, PubMed:3886014). Does not ribophosphorylate adenine (PubMed:3886014). From Esch
   5576..5881    +  CDS            frsA (fragment): FRSA_ECOLI - Also known as yafA. Experimental evidence at protein level: Swiss-Prot protein existence level 1. Catalyzes the hydrolysis of esters (PubMed:15808744). Displays esterase activity toward pNP-butyrate (PubMed:15808744). May stimulate mixed-acid fermentation by acting as a fermentation/respiration switch that down-regulates respiration and up- regulates fermentation rates (PubMed:15169777). From Escherichia coli (strain K12).
   5885..5959    +  CDS            small t antigen (fragment): SV40 (simian virus 40) small t antigen
   5961..6026    +  intron         small t intron: SV40 (simian virus 40) small t antigen intron
   6156..6176    +  CDS            SV40 NLS: nuclear localization signal of SV40 (simian virus 40) large T antigen
   6495..6578    +  CDS            large T antigen (fragment): large T antigen from SV40 (simian virus 40)
   6601..6735    +  polyA_signal   SV40 poly(A) signal: SV40 polyadenylation signal
   6902..7231    +  CDS            nef (fragment): NEF_HV1BR - Experimental evidence at protein level: Swiss-Prot protein existence level 1. Extracellular Nef protein targets CD4(+) T-lymphocytes for apoptosis by interacting with CXCR4 surface receptors (PubMed:14990729). From Human immunodeficiency virus type 1 group M subtype B (isolate BRU/LAI) (HIV-1).
   7279..7536    +  LTR            5' LTR (truncated): truncated 5' long terminal repeat (LTR) from HIV-1
   7583..7708    +  misc_feature   HIV-1 Ψ: packaging signal of human immunodeficiency virus type 1
   7692..8055    +  CDS            HIV-1 gag (fragment): gag protein from human immunodeficiency virus 1; gag
   8201..8434    +  misc_feature   RRE: The Rev response element (RRE) of HIV-1 allows for Rev-dependent mRNA export from the nucleus to the cytoplasm.
   8811..8911    +  CDS            Rev (fragment): human immunodeficiency virus 1 (HIV-1) Rev protein; rev; enhances nuclear export of unspliced and incompletely spliced viral mRNAs
   8948..9065    +  misc_feature   cPPT/CTS: central polypurine tract and central termination sequence of HIV-1
   9102..9134    -  misc_feature   MCS (fragment): pBluescript multiple cloning site
   9218..9619    +  promoter       SFFV promoter: spleen focus-forming virus long terminal repeat (LTR) promoter
