[The description below was written by a language model from this plasmid's Addgene catalogue record and pLannotate feature annotations shown in this document.]
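Description:
pLNT-SFFV-Clover is an HIV-1-derived lentiviral transfer plasmid of about 9.6 kb for expressing the green/yellow fluorescent protein Clover in mammalian cells. The catalogue lists the parental backbone as unknown. It is propagated in E. coli as a high-copy plasmid through a ColE1/pUC-type origin and selected with ampicillin via the bla gene. The backbone outside the viral region also carries pBR322 remnants (fragments of TcR, bom and rop) and an SV40 early promoter followed by E. coli gpt sequence, the SV40 small t intron and an SV40 polyadenylation signal. This looks like an older gpt selection cassette, but gpt is annotated only as fragments and the record does not indicate that it is used.

The viral genome runs from a 5' LTR annotated as truncated, through the Ψ packaging signal with an adjoining gag fragment, the Rev response element for Rev-dependent nuclear export of the genomic RNA, and the cPPT/CTS, which aids nuclear import of the reverse-transcribed genome. No heterologous promoter is annotated upstream of the 5' LTR. Because the map is circular, the spleen focus-forming virus LTR promoter at the end of the numbering lies directly upstream of the Clover coding sequence. Clover is followed by a WPRE, which enhances transcript stability and expression, and by a ΔU3 self-inactivating 3' LTR, which leaves the SFFV promoter as the driver of expression after integration.

No mammalian drug-selection marker lies between the LTRs, so transduced cells would be identified by fluorescence. The stated purpose is lentiviral expression of Clover, and packaging functions must be supplied in trans. The depositor and repository sequences give essentially identical feature maps, differing by a single nucleotide in length.
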