Addgene plasmid #87216: pLNT-SFFV-Clover
Purpose: lentiviral expression of Clover
Depositing lab: Violaine Sée. Depositing organization: University of Liverpool.
Backbone
  Vector backbone: unknown
  Vector type: Mammalian Expression, Lentiviral
Growth in bacteria
  Bacterial resistance: Ampicillin, 100 μg/mL
  Growth temperature: 37°C
  Growth strain: NEB Stable
  Copy number: High Copy
Gene/Insert
  Gene/Insert name: Clover
  Promoter: SFFV
  Cloning method: Unknown
  Sequencing primers: 5′ SFFVpro-F
Terms and licenses: Academic/Nonprofit Terms; Industry Terms: Not Available to Industry
Depositor comments: Clover: Addgene Plasmid #40259
How to cite: pLNT-SFFV-Clover was a gift from Violaine Sée (Addgene plasmid # 87216 ; http://n2t.net/addgene:87216 ; RRID:Addgene_87216)
